Addgene plasmid #56500: mWasabi-Endo-14
Purpose: Localization: Endosomes, Excitation: 493, Emission: 509
Depositing lab: Michael Davidson. Depositing organization: Florida State University, Tallahassee.
Backbone
  Vector backbone: mWasabi
  Backbone size w/o insert (bp): 4750
  Vector type: Mammalian Expression
  Selectable markers: Neomycin (select with G418)
Growth in bacteria
  Bacterial resistance: Kanamycin, 50 μg/mL
  Growth temperature: 37°C
  Growth strain: DH5alpha
  Copy number: High Copy
Gene/Insert
  Gene/Insert name: Endo (alt name: NM_004040.2)
  Species: H. sapiens (human)
  Entrez Gene: RHOB (a.k.a. ARH6, ARHB, MST081, MSTP081, RHOH6)
  Promoter: CMV
  Tag / fusion protein: mWasabi (N terminal on backbone)
  Cloning method: Unknown
  Sequencing primers: 5′ CMV-F; 3′ SV40pA-R
Terms and licenses: Academic/Nonprofit Terms; Industry Terms: Not Available to Industry
Depositor comments: . Excitation = 493; Emission = 509
How to cite: mWasabi-Endo-14 was a gift from Michael Davidson (Addgene plasmid # 56500 ; http://n2t.net/addgene:56500 ; RRID:Addgene_56500)
