[The description below was written by a language model from this plasmid's Addgene catalogue record.]
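Description:
mWasabi-Endo-14 is a mammalian expression plasmid that produces a green fluorescent marker for endosomes. It is built on an mWasabi backbone of about 4.75 kb (excluding the insert), is maintained as a high-copy plasmid in E. coli under kanamycin selection, and carries a neomycin resistance marker so that transfected mammalian cells can be selected with G418. No feature table accompanies the record, so the specific origin of replication and the arrangement of the resistance cassette are not stated. The listed 3′ sequencing primer implies that an SV40 polyadenylation signal lies downstream of the insert.

The payload is the human RHOB coding sequence, labelled "Endo" in the record, expressed from the CMV promoter, a strong constitutive promoter in most mammalian cell lines. mWasabi, a monomeric green fluorescent protein, is supplied by the backbone and fused to the N terminus of RhoB. RhoB is a small Rho-family GTPase that associates with endosomal membranes through lipid modification of its C terminus. Placing the fluorescent protein at the N terminus leaves that end free, so the fusion should be directed to endosomes. The "14" in the name probably refers to the length of the linker between the two proteins, but the record does not confirm this, and the cloning method is listed as unknown.

The recorded excitation maximum is 493 nm and the emission maximum is 509 nm, which suits standard green/FITC-type filter sets. The construct is typically used for transient or stable transfection to visualise endosome distribution and dynamics in live or fixed cells. It can also serve as a compartment marker in multicolour colocalisation experiments.
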