>Addgene plasmid #56500 | mWasabi-Endo-14 | depositor partial sequence | sequence record 87394 | insert sequence
GACGTCAGATCCGCTAGCGCTACCGGTCGCCACCATGGTGAGCAAGGGCGAGGAGACCACAATGGGCGTA
ATCAAGCCCGACATGAAGATCAAGCTGAAGATGGAGGGCAACGTGAATGGCCACGCCTTCGTGATCGAGG
GCGAGGGCGAGGGCAAGCCCTACGACGGCACCAACACCATCAACCTGGAGGTGAAGGAGGGAGCCCCCCT
GCCCTTCTCCTACGACATTCTGACCACCGCGTTCAGTTACGGCAACAGGGCCTTCACCAAGTACCCCGAC
GACATCCCCAACTACTTCAAGCAGTCCTTCCCCGAGGGCTACTCTTGGGAGCGCACCATGACCTTCGAGG
ACAAGGGCATCGTGAAGGTGAAGTCCGACATCTCCATGGAGGAGGACTCCTTCATCTACGAGATACACCT
CAAGGGCGAGAACTTCCCCCCCAACGGCCCCGTGATGCAGAAGGAGACCACCGGCTGGGACGCCTCCACC
GAGAGGATGTACGTGCGCGACGGCGTGCTGAAGGGCGACGTCAAGATGAAGCTGCTGCTGGAGGGCGGCG
GCCACCACCGCGTTGACTTCAAGACCATCTACAGGGCCAAGAAGGCGGTGAAGCTGCCCGACTATCACTT
TGTGGACCACCGCATCGAGATCCTGAACCACGACAAGGACTACAACAAGGTGACCGTTTACGAGATCGCC
GTGGCCCGCAACTCCACCGACGGCATGGACGAGCTGTACAAGTCCGGATCAGATCTCGAGCTCAAGCTTG
ATATCGAATTCCCCATGGAGCAGAAGCTGATCTCCGAGGAGGACCTGAACCGGAAGAAACTGGTGGTTGT
TGGTGATGGAGCCTGTGGAAAGACATGCTTGCTCATAGTCTTCAGCAAGGACGAGTTCCCAGAGGTGTAT
GTGCCCACAGTGTTTGAGAACTATGTGGCAGATATCGAGGTGGATGGAAAGCAGGTAGAGTTGGCTTTGT
GGGACACAGCTGGCCAGGAGGACTACGACCGCCTGCGGCCGCTCTCCTACCCGGACACCGACGTCATTCT
CATGTGCTTCTCGGTGGACAGCCCGGACTCGCTGGAGAACATCCCCGAGAAGTGGGTCCCCGAGGTGAAG
CACTTCTGTCCCAATGTGCCCATCATCCTGGTGGCCAACAAAAAAGACCTGCGCAGCGACGAGCATGTCC
GCACAGAGCTGGCCCGCATGAAGCAGGAACCCGTTCGCACGGATGACGGCCGCGCCATGGCCGTGCGCAT
CCAAGCCTACGACTACCTCGAGTGCTCTGCCAAGACCAAGGAAGGCGTGCGCGAGGTCTTCGAGACGGCC
ACGCGCGCCGCGCTGCAGAAGCGCTACGGCTCCCAGAACGGCTGCATCAACTGCTGCAAGGTGCTATGAG
GGCCGCGCCCGTCGCGCCTGCCCCTGCCGGGGATCCACCGGATCTAGATAACTGATCATAATCAGCCATA
CCACATTGAG
