>Addgene plasmid #56500 | mWasabi-Endo-14 | addgene partial sequence | sequence record 147109 | mCherry-F2 5'-tggcatggacgagctgtac-3'
TTCCCCATGGAGCAGAAGCTGATCTCCGAGGAGGACCTGAACCGGAAGAAACTGGTGGTTGTTGGTGATG
GAGCCTGTGGAAAGACATGCTTGCTCATAGTCTTCAGCAAGGACGAGTTCCCAGAGGTGTATGTGCCCAC
AGTGTTTGAGAACTATGTGGCAGATATCGAGGTGGATGGAAAGCAGGTAGAGTTGGCTTTGTGGGACACA
GCTGGCCAGGAGGACTACGACCGCCTGCGGCCGCTCTCCTACCCGGACACCGACGTCATTCTCATGTGCT
TCTCGGTGGACAGCCCGGACTCGCTGGAGAACATCCCCGAGAAGTGGGTCCCCGAGGTGAAGCACTTCTG
TCCCAATGTGCCCATCATCCTGGTGGCCAACAAAAAAGACCTGCGCAGCGACGAGCATGTCCGCACAGAG
CTGGCCCGCATGAAGCAGGAACCCGTTCGCACGGATGACGGCCGCGCCATGGCCGTGCGCATCCAAGCCT
ACGACTACCTCGAGTGCTCTGCCAAGACCAAGGAAGGCGTGCGCGAGGTCTTCGAGACGGCCACGCGCGC
CGCGCTGCAGAAGCGCTACGGCTCCCAGAACGGCTGCATCAACTGCTGCAAGGTGCTATGAGGGCCGCGC
CCGTCGCGCCTGCCCCTGCCGGGGATCCACCGGATCTAGATAACTGATCATAATCAGCCATACCACATTT
GTAGAGGTTTTACTTGCTTTAAAAAACCTCCCACACCTCCCCCTGAACCTGAAACATAAAATGAATGCAA
TTGTTGTTGTTAACTTGTTTATTGCAGCTTATAATGG
